>Addgene plasmid #131090 | pLR05_pGuide_B2M_sgRNA1 | addgene full sequence | sequence record 256909 | Addgene NGS Result
CTTCCGCTTCCTCGCTCACTGACTCGCTGCGCTCGGTCGTTCGGCTGCGGCGAGCGGTATCAGCTCACTC
AAAGGCGGTAATACGGTTATCCACAGAATCAGGGGATAACGCAGGAAAGAACATGTGAGCAAAAGGCCAG
CAAAAGGCCAGGAACCGTAAAAAGGCCGCGTTGCTGGCGTTTTTCCATAGGCTCCGCCCCCCTGACGAGC
ATCACAAAAATCGACGCTCAAGTCAGAGGTGGCGAAACCCGACAGGACTATAAAGATACCAGGCGTTTCC
CCCTGGAAGCTCCCTCGTGCGCTCTCCTGTTCCGACCCTGCCGCTTACCGGATACCTGTCCGCCTTTCTC
CCTTCGGGAAGCGTGGCGCTTTCTCATAGCTCACGCTGTAGGTATCTCAGTTCGGTGTAGGTCGTTCGCT
CCAAGCTGGGCTGTGTGCACGAACCCCCCGTTCAGCCCGACCGCTGCGCCTTATCCGGTAACTATCGTCT
TGAGTCCAACCCGGTAAGACACGACTTATCGCCACTGGCAGCAGCCACTGGTAACAGGATTAGCAGAGCG
AGGTATGTAGGCGGTGCTACAGAGTTCTTGAAGTGGTGGCCTAACTACGGCTACACTAGAAGAACAGTAT
TTGGTATCTGCGCTCTGCTGAAGCCAGTTACCTTCGGAAAAAGAGTTGGTAGCTCTTGATCCGGCAAACA
AACCACCGCTGGTAGCGGTGGTTTTTTTGTTTGCAAGCAGCAGATTACGCGCAGAAAAAAAGGATCTCAA
GAAGATCCTTTGATCTTTTCTACGGGGTCTGACGCTCAGTGGAACGAAAACTCACGTTAAGGGATTTTGG
TCATGAGATTATCAAAAAGGATCTTCACCTAGATCCTTTTAAATTAAAAATGAAGTTTTAAATCAATCTA
AAGTATATATGAGTAAACTTGGTCTGACAGTTACCAATGCTTAATCAGTGAGGCACCTATCTCAGCGATC
TGTCTATTTCGTTCATCCATAGTTGCCTGACTCCCCGTCGTGTAGATAACTACGATACGGGAGGGCTTAC
CATCTGGCCCCAGTGCTGCAATGATACCGCGAGACCCACGCTCACCGGCTCCAGATTTATCAGCAATAAA
CCAGCCAGCCGGAAGGGCCGAGCGCAGAAGTGGTCCTGCAACTTTATCCGCCTCCATCCAGTCTATTAAT
TGTTGCCGGGAAGCTAGAGTAAGTAGTTCGCCAGTTAATAGTTTGCGCAACGTTGTTGCCATTGCTACAG
GCATCGTGGTGTCACGCTCGTCGTTTGGTATGGCTTCATTCAGCTCCGGTTCCCAACGATCAAGGCGAGT
TACATGATCCCCCATGTTGTGCAAAAAAGCGGTTAGCTCCTTCGGTCCTCCGATCGTTGTCAGAAGTAAG
TTGGCCGCAGTGTTATCACTCATGGTTATGGCAGCACTGCATAATTCTCTTACTGTCATGCCATCCGTAA
GATGCTTTTCTGTGACTGGTGAGTACTCAACCAAGTCATTCTGAGAATAGTGTATGCGGCGACCGAGTTG
CTCTTGCCCGGCGTCAATACGGGATAATACCGCGCCACATAGCAGAACTTTAAAAGTGCTCATCATTGGA
AAACGTTCTTCGGGGCGAAAACTCTCAAGGATCTTACCGCTGTTGAGATCCAGTTCGATGTAACCCACTC
GTGCACCCAACTGATCTTCAGCATCTTTTACTTTCACCAGCGTTTCTGGGTGAGCAAAAACAGGAAGGCA
AAATGCCGCAAAAAAGGGAATAAGGGCGACACGGAAATGTTGAATACTCATACTCTTCCTTTTTCAATTC
AGAAGAACTCGTCAAGAAGGCGATAGAAGGCGATGCGCTGCGAATCGGGAGCGGCGATACCGTAAAGCAC
GAGGAAGCGGTCAGCCCATTCGCCGCCAAGCTCTTCAGCAATATCACGGGTAGCCAACGCTATGTCCTGA
TAGCGGTCCGCCACACCCAGCCGGCCACAGTCGATGAATCCAGAAAAGCGGCCATTTTCCACCATGATAT
TCGGCAAGCAGGCATCGCCATGGGTCACGACGAGATCCTCGCCGTCGGGCATGCGCGCCTTGAGCCTGGC
GAACAGTTCGGCTGGCGCGAGCCCCTGATGCTCTTCGTCCAGATCATCCTGATCGACAAGACCGGCTTCC
ATCCGAGTACGTGCTCGCTCGATGCGATGTTTCGCTTGGTGGTCGAATGGGCAGGTAGCCGGATCAAGCG
TATGCAGCCGCCGCATTGCATCAGCCATGATGGATACTTTCTCGGCAGGAGCAAGGTGGGATGACAGGAG
ATCCTGCCCCGGCACTTCGCCCAATAGCAGCCAGTCCCTTCCCGCTTCAGTGACAACGTCGAGCACAGCT
GCGCAAGGAACGCCCGTCGTGGCCAGCCACGATAGCCGCGCTGCCTCGTCCTGCAGTTCATTCAGGGCAC
CGGACAGGTCGGTCTTGACAAAAAGAACCGGGCGCCCCTGCGCTGACAGCCGGAACACGGCGGCATCAGA
GCAGCCGATTGTCTGTTGTGCCCAGTCATAGCCGAATAGCCTCTCCACCCAAGCGGCCGGAGAACCTGCG
TGCAATCCATCTTGTTCAATCATGCGAAACGATCCTCATCCTGTCTCTTGATCAGATCTTGATCCCCTGC
GCCATCAGATCCTTGGCGGCAAGAAAGCCATCCAGTTTACTTTGCAGGGCTTCCCAACCTTACCAGAGGG
CGCCCCAGCTGGCAATTCCGGTTCGCTTGCTGTCCATAAAACCGCCCAGTCTAGCTATCGCCATGTAAGC
CCACTGCAAGCTACCTGCTTTCTCTTTGCGCTTGCGTTTTCCCTTGTCCAGATAGCCCAGTAGCTGACAT
TCATCCGGGGTCAGCACCGTTTCTGCGGACTGGCTTTCTACGTGTTCCGCTTCCTTTAGCAGCCCTTGCG
CCCTGAATTTTGTTAAAATTCGCGTTAAATTTTTGTTAAATCAGCTCATTTTTTAACCAATAGGCCGAAA
TCGGCAAAATCCCTTATAAATCAAAAGAATAGACCGAGATAGGGT
[37 nt withheld, positions 3056-3092]
AAAGAACGTGGACTCCAACGTCAAAGG
[49 nt withheld, positions 3120-3168]
T
[91 nt withheld, positions 3170-3260]
G
[124 nt withheld, positions 3262-3385]
CCATTCGCCATTCAGGCTGCGCAACTGTTGGGAAGGGCGATCGGTGCGGGCCTCTTCGCTATTACGCCAG
CTGGCGAAAGGGGGATGTGCTGCAAGGCGATTAAGTTGGGTAACGCCAGGGTTTTCCCAGTCACGACGTT
GTAAAACGACGGCCAGTGAATTGTAATACGACTCACTATAGGGCGAATTGGGCCCTCTAGATGCATGCTC
GAGCGGCCGCCAGTGTGATGGATATCTGCAGAATTCGCCCTTCATTGTACAAAAAAGCAGGCTTTAAAGG
AACCAATTCAGTCGACTGGATCCGGTACCAAGGTCGGGCAGGAAGAGGGCCTATTTCCCATGATTCCTTC
ATATTTGCATATACGATACAAGGCTGTTAGAGAGATAATTAGAATTAATTTGACTGTAAACACAAAGATA
TTAGTACAAAATACGTGACGTAGAAAGTAATAATTTCTTGGGTAGTTTGCAGTTTTAAAATTATGTTTTA
AAATGGACTATCATATGCTTACCGTAACTTGAAAGTATTTCGATTTCTTGGCTTTATATATCTTGTGGAA
AGGACGAAACACCCGCGAGCACAGCTAAGGCCAGTTTTAGAGCTAGAAATAGCAAGTTAAAATAAGGCTA
GTCCGTTATCAACTTGAAAAAGTGGCACCGAGTCGGTGCTTTTTTTCTAGACCCAGCTTTCTTGTACAAA
GTTGGCATTAATGAAGGGCGAATTCCAGCACACTGGCGGCCGTTACTAGTGGATCCGAGCTCGGTACCAA
GCTTGATGCATAGCTTGAGTATTCTATAGTGTCACCTAAATAGCTTGGCGTAATCATGGTCATAGCTGTT
TCCTGTGTGAAATTGTTATCCGCTCACAATTCCACACAACATACGAGCCGGAAGCATAAAGTGTAAAGCC
TGGGGTGCCTAATGAGTGAGCTAACTCACATTAATTGCGTTGCGCTCACTGCCCGCTTTCCAGTCGGGAA
ACCTGTCGTGCCAGCTGCATTAATGAATCGGCCAACGCGCGGGGAGAGGCGGTTTGCGTATTGGGCGCT
Features (pLannotate 1.2.2; 17 found; start..end, strand, type, name):
    182..770     -  rep_origin     ori: high-copy-number ColE1/pMB1/pBR322/pUC origin of replication
    941..1801    -  CDS            AmpR: β-lactamase; bla; confers resistance to ampicillin, carbenicillin, and related antibiotics
   1802..1818    -  promoter       AmpR promoter (fragment): bla
   1822..2613    -  CDS            neo: KKA2_KLEPN - Also known as kan, nptII. Experimental evidence at protein level: Swiss-Prot protein existence level 1. Resistance to kanamycin, neomycin, paromomycin, ribostamycin, butirosin and gentamicin B. From Klebsiella pneumoniae.
   2645..2944    -  CDS            tnpA (fragment): TN5P_ECOLX - Also known as tnp. Experimental evidence at protein level: Swiss-Prot protein existence level 1. Mediates transposition of transposon Tn5 by a 'cut and paste' mechanism. First, the monomeric transposase binds the 19 bp inverted DNA repeats flanking the transposon. Then, dimerization of the DNA- bound transposase creates a synaptic DNA complex. After nicking of the first DNA strand, excision of the transposon proceeds through a series of intermediates. The transposase then mediates the insertion of the transposon at a new site by strand transfer. The activity of the wild- type tran
   2957..3385    -  rep_origin     f1 ori (sequence partly withheld): f1 bacteriophage origin of replication; arrow indicates direction of (+) strand synthesis
   3389..3546    -  CDS            lacZα (fragment): LacZα fragment of β-galactosidase; lacZ fragment
   3549..3567    +  promoter       T7 promoter: promoter for bacteriophage T7 RNA polymerase
   3640..3658    +  protein_bind   attB1 (fragment): mutant version of attB; recombination site for the Gateway® BP reaction BP Clonase™
   3710..3950    +  promoter       U6 promoter: RNA polymerase III promoter for human U6 snRNA
   3979..4054    +  misc_RNA       gRNA scaffold: guide RNA scaffold for the Streptococcus pyogenes CRISPR/Cas9 system
   4066..4087    -  protein_bind   attB2 (fragment): mutant version of attB; recombination site for the Gateway® BP reaction BP Clonase™
   4178..4196    -  promoter       SP6 promoter: promoter for bacteriophage SP6 RNA polymerase
   4238..4254    -  protein_bind   lac operator: The lac repressor binds to the lac operator to inhibit transcription in E. coli. This inhibition can be relieved by adding lactose or isopropyl-β-D-thiogalactopyranoside (IPTG). lac repressor encoded by lacI
   4262..4292    -  promoter       lac promoter: promoter for the E. coli lac operon
   4307..4328    -  protein_bind   CAP binding site: CAP binding activates transcription in the presence of cAMP. E. coli catabolite activator protein
   4341..4433    -  CDS            lacI (fragment): lac repressor; lacI; The lac repressor binds to the lac operator to inhibit transcription in E. coli. This inhibition can be relieved by adding lactose or isopropyl-β-D-thiogalactopyranoside (IPTG).
