[The description below was written by a language model from this plasmid's Addgene catalogue record and pLannotate feature annotations shown in this document.]
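Description:
pLR05_pGuide_B2M_sgRNA1 is a small mammalian CRISPR guide-expression plasmid built on the pGuide backbone, carrying a single guide RNA directed against the human B2M (beta-2-microglobulin) gene. It is maintained in E. coli at high copy through a ColE1/pUC-type origin. Two bacterial markers sit in tandem, a β-lactamase gene for ampicillin resistance and an nptII (neo/kan) gene for kanamycin resistance, and the catalogue entry lists both antibiotics. An f1 phage origin is also present. The rest of the backbone looks like a standard cloning vector: lac promoter, operator and CAP site, lacZα and lacI fragments, flanking T7 and SP6 promoters, and a short Tn5 transposase remnant next to the kanamycin gene.

The functional payload is a compact cassette in which the human U6 RNA polymerase III promoter is followed by a gap that accommodates the 20-nucleotide B2M-targeting spacer, and then by the Streptococcus pyogenes Cas9 guide RNA scaffold. Transcription therefore yields a complete sgRNA. Partial attB1 and attB2 sites bracket the cassette, apparently vestiges of the original Gateway-style guide fragment. The plasmid encodes no Cas9, and no mammalian promoter is annotated for the neo gene, so nuclease must be supplied separately, from a co-delivered plasmid or a Cas9-expressing cell line. No mammalian selection is evident from the record either.

The stated purpose is SpCas9-mediated knockout of B2M in human cells. The name indicates it is the first of a set of B2M guides. The restriction sites used for cloning are not recorded, and the sequenced record is 4,434 nt.
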