Addgene plasmid #131090: pLR05_pGuide_B2M_sgRNA1
Purpose: sgRNA for SpCas9 mediated B2M KO
Depositing lab: Xiaojun Lian. Depositing organization: Pennsylvania State University.
Backbone
  Vector backbone: pGuide
  Backbone size w/o insert (bp): 3979
  Vector type: Mammalian Expression, CRISPR
Growth in bacteria
  Bacterial resistance: Ampicillin and Kanamycin, 100 & 50 μg/mL
  Growth temperature: 37°C
  Growth strain: NEB Stable
  Copy number: High Copy
Gene/Insert
  Gene/Insert name: B2M KO sgRNA 1
  gRNA/shRNA sequence: CGCGAGCACAGCTAAGGCCA
  Species: H. sapiens (human)
  Entrez Gene: B2M (a.k.a. IMD43)
  Cloning method: Restriction Enzyme; 5′ cloning site Unknown (unknown if destroyed); 3′ cloning site Unknown (unknown if destroyed)
Terms and licenses: Academic/Nonprofit Terms; Industry Terms: Not Available to Industry
How to cite: pLR05_pGuide_B2M_sgRNA1 was a gift from Xiaojun Lian (Addgene plasmid # 131090 ; http://n2t.net/addgene:131090 ; RRID:Addgene_131090)
